Addgene plasmid #173827: pPSU10
Purpose: Expresses 10 kD Penn State ladder protein
Depositing lab: Song Tan. Depositing organization: Pennsylvania State University. Publication: The Penn State Protein Ladder system for inexpensive protein molecular weight markers. Santilli RT, Williamson JE 3rd, Shibata Y, Sowers RP, Fleischman AN, Tan S. Sci Rep. 2021 Aug 18;11(1):16703. doi: 10.1038/s41598-021-96051-x. PubMed 34408191.
Backbone
  Vector backbone: pST50Tr
  Vector type: Bacterial Expression
Growth in bacteria
  Bacterial resistance: Ampicillin, 100 μg/mL
  Growth temperature: 37°C
  Growth strain: DH5alpha
  Copy number: Low Copy
Gene/Insert
  Gene/Insert name: STRHSTPAB
  Species: Synthetic
  Promoter: T7
  Cloning method: Restriction Enzyme; 5′ cloning site NdeI (unknown if destroyed); 3′ cloning site BsrGI (unknown if destroyed)
  Sequencing primers: 5′ T7; 3′ T7 Term
Terms and licenses: Academic/Nonprofit Terms; Industry Terms: Not Available to Industry
How to cite: pPSU10 was a gift from Song Tan (Addgene plasmid # 173827 ; http://n2t.net/addgene:173827 ; RRID:Addgene_173827)
