[The description below was written by a language model from this plasmid's Addgene catalogue record and pLannotate feature annotations shown in this document.]
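Description:
pPSU10 is a small (about 3.1 kb) bacterial expression plasmid built on the pST50Tr backbone. It produces the 10 kD member of the Penn State Protein Ladder, a set of recombinant proteins intended as inexpensive molecular weight markers for protein gels. It is propagated in E. coli under ampicillin selection, conferred by a TEM-type beta-lactamase (bla) gene with its own promoter, followed by an fd phage terminator. Replication relies on a ColE1/pMB1-family origin. The annotation software labels this origin generically as high-copy, but the plasmid also retains the pBR322-style rop gene and bom region. Rop restrains copy number, which agrees with the catalogue listing of a low-copy plasmid. A short mbeC fragment is a remnant of the ColE1 mobilization region.

The expression cassette is a standard T7 arrangement: a T7 promoter, the efficient ribosome binding site from phage T7 gene 10, the synthetic open reading frame, and a T7 terminator. Expression therefore requires a host that supplies T7 RNA polymerase. The insert, named STRHSTPAB, was cloned between NdeI and BsrGI sites. Its annotated parts are a polyhistidine tag (detected as a fragment of an 8xHis tag), useful for metal affinity purification, and a segment matching an immunoglobulin-binding portion of Staphylococcus aureus protein A. Such a domain could in principle let antibodies bind the marker protein on immunoblots, although the record does not state this purpose. A short match to a T7 gene 10B-derived solubility tag sits just before the terminator and may simply reflect vector-derived sequence. The insert name hints at further tag elements, but these are not annotated in the feature table.
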