Features (pLannotate 1.2.2; 13 found; start..end, strand, type, name):
     27..45      +  promoter       T7 promoter: promoter for bacteriophage T7 RNA polymerase
    113..135     +  RBS            RBS: efficient ribosome binding site from bacteriophage T7 gene 10 (Olins and Rangwala, 1989)
    194..214     +  CDS            8xHis (fragment): 8xHis affinity tag
    233..406     +  CDS            spa (fragment): SPA_STAAE - Experimental evidence at protein level: Swiss-Prot protein existence level 1. Plays a role in the inhibition of the host innate and adaptive immune responses. Possesses five immunoglobulin-binding domains that capture both the fragment crystallizable region (Fc region) and the Fab region (part of Ig that identifies antigen) of immunoglobulins (By similarity). In turn, Staphylococcus aureus is protected from phagocytic killing via inhibition of Ig Fc region. In addition, the host elicited B-cell response is prevented due to a decrease of antibody-secreting cell proliferation that en
    471..520     +  CDS            SET1 (fragment): solubility-enhancement tag derived from T7 phage gene 10B
    528..575     +  terminator     T7 terminator: transcription terminator for bacteriophage T7 RNA polymerase
    640..731     +  promoter       AmpR promoter: bla
    732..1589    +  CDS            bla: BLAT_ECOLX - Experimental evidence at protein level: Swiss-Prot protein existence level 1. TEM-type are the most prevalent beta-lactamases in enterobacteria; they hydrolyze the beta-lactam bond in susceptible beta-lactam antibiotics, thus conferring resistance to penicillins and cephalosporins. TEM-3 and TEM-4 are capable of hydrolyzing cefotaxime and ceftazidime. TEM-5 is capable of hydrolyzing ceftazidime. TEM-6 is capable of hydrolyzing ceftazidime and aztreonam. TEM-8/CAZ-2, TEM- 16/CAZ-7 and TEM-24/CAZ-6 are markedly active against ceftazidime. IRT- 4 shows resistance to beta-lactamase in
   1596..1635    +  terminator     fd terminator: central terminator from bacteriophage fd (Otsuka and Kunisawa, 1982)
   1666..2254    +  rep_origin     ori: high-copy-number ColE1/pMB1/pBR322/pUC origin of replication
   2440..2579    -  misc_feature   bom: basis of mobility region from pBR322
   2681..2872    -  CDS            rop: Rop protein, which maintains plasmids at low copy number; rop
   2912..3022    +  CDS            mbeC (fragment): MBEC_ECOLX - Experimental evidence at protein level: Swiss-Prot protein existence level 1. Required for efficient mobilization of ColE1 plasmid and is thus essential to promote the specific transfer of the plasmid during conjugation. Probably functions by inducing DNA bending, helping the MbeA relaxase to melt the DNA around the nic site and cleave the phosphodiester bond. Binds specifically double-stranded DNA (dsDNA) containing the ColE1 oriT but does not recognize the inverted repeat (IR). From Escherichia coli.
>Addgene plasmid #173827 | pPSU10 | addgene full sequence | sequence record 339992 | Addgene NGS Result
GGCACCATGCATCGATCCCGCGAAATTAATACGACTCACTATAGGGAGACCACAACGGTTTCCCTCCGGC
TCCGGAGAGCTCCAATTGGAATTCGCTAGCTCTAGAAATAATTTTGTTTAACTTTAAGAAGGAGATATAC
ATATGGCAAGCTGGTCACATCCGCAGTTTGAAAAAGGTAGCAGTCATCATCACCACCATCACCATCATCA
TCACAGCAGCGGTAGCGGTAGCGCAGATAACAAATTTAACAAAGAACAGCAGAACGCCTTCTACGAAATT
CTGCATCTGCCGAATCTGAATGAAGAACAGCGTAATGGTTTTATCCAGAGCCTGAAAGATGATCCGAGCC
AGAGCGCAAATCTGCTGGCCGAAGCAAAAAAACTGAATGATGCACAGGCACCGAAAGGATCCTAAGCCGG
CTGTACAAGATCCAGATCTAAGCTTGGTACCACGCGTGCGCGCTGATCCGGCTGCTAACAAAGCCCGAAA
GGAAGCTGAGTTGGCTGCTGCCACCGCTGAGCAATAACTAGCATAACCCCTTGGGGCCTCTAAACGGGTC
TTGAGGGGTTTTTTGCTGAAAGGAGGAACTATATCGGGATTAGCCCGCCTAATGAGCGGGCTTTTTTTTA
ATTCCCCTATTTGTTTATTTTTCTAAATACATTCAAATATGTATCCGCTCATGAGACAATAACCCTGATA
AATGCTTCAATAATATTGAAAAAGGAAGAGTATGAGTATTCAACATTTCCGTGTCGCCCTTATTCCCTTT
TTTGCGGCATTTTGCCTTCCTGTTTTTGCTCACCCAGAAACGCTCGTGAAAGTAAAAGACGCAGAGGACC
AATTGGGGGCACGAGTGGGATACATAGAACTGGACTTGAATAGCGGTAAAATCCTTGAGAGTTTTCGCCC
TGAAGAGCGTTTTCCAATGATGAGCACTTTCAAAGTTCTGCTATGTGGAGCAGTATTATCCCGTGTAGAT
GCGGGGCAAGAGCAACTCGGACGACGAATACACTATTCGCAGAATGACTTGGTTGAATACTCCCCAGTGA
CAGAAAAGCACCTTACGGACGGAATGACGGTAAGAGAATTATGTAGTGCCGCCATAACGATGAGTGATAA
CACTGCGGCGAACTTACTTCTGACAACCATCGGTGGACCGAAGGAATTAACCGCTTTTTTGCACAATATG
GGAGACCATGTAACTCGCCTTGACCGTTGGGAACCAGAACTGAATGAAGCCATACCAAACGACGAGCGAG
ACACCACAATGCCTGCGGCAATGGCAACAACATTACGCAAACTATTAACTGGCGAACTACTTACTCTGGC
TTCACGGCAACAATTAATAGACTGGCTTGAAGCGGATAAAGTTGCAGGACCACTACTGCGTTCGGCACTT
CCTGCTGGCTGGTTTATTGCTGATAAATCTGGGGCAGGAGAGCGTGGTTCACGGGGTATCATTGCCGCAC
TTGGACCAGATGGTAAGCCTTCCCGTATCGTAGTTATCTACACGACGGGTAGTCAGGCAACTATGGACGA
ACGAAATAGACAGATTGCTGAAATAGGGGCTTCACTGATTAAGCATTGGTAAACCGATACAATTAAAGGC
TCCTTTTGGAGCCTTTTTTTTTGGACGGACCGGTAGAAAAGATCAAAGGATCTTCTTGAGATCCTTTTTT
TCTGCGCGTAATCTGCTGCTTGCAAACAAAAAAACCACCGCTACCAGCGGTGGTTTGTTTGCCGGATCAA
GAGCTACCAACTCTTTTTCCGAAGGTAACTGGCTTCAGCAGAGCGCAGATACCAAATACTGTCCTTCTAG
TGTAGCCGTAGTTAGGCCACCACTTCAAGAACTCTGTAGCACCGCCTACATACCTCGCTCTGCTAATCCT
GTTACCAGTGGCTGCTGCCAGTGGCGATAAGTCGTGTCTTACCGGGTTGGACTCAAGACGATAGTTACCG
GATAAGGCGCAGCGGTCGGGCTGAACGGGGGGTTCGTGCACACAGCCCAGCTTGGAGCGAACGACCTACA
CCGAACTGAGATACCTACAGCGTGAGCTATGAGAAAGCGCCACGCTTCCCGAAGGGAGAAAGGCGGACAG
GTATCCGGTAAGCGGCAGGGTCGGAACAGGAGAGCGCACGAGGGAGCTTCCAGGGGGAAACGCCTGGTAT
CTTTATAGTCCTGTCGGGTTTCGCCACCTCTGACTTGAGCGTCGATTTTTGTGATGCTCGTCAGGGGGGC
GGAGCCTATGGAAAAACGCCAGCAACGCGGCCTTTTTACGGTTCCTGGCCTTTTGCTGGCCTTTTGCTCA
CATGTTCTTTCCTGCGTTATCCCCTGATTCTGTGGATAACCGTATTACCGCCTTTGAGTGAGCTGATACC
GCTCGCCGCAGCCGAACGACCGAGCGCAGCGAGTCAGTGAGCGAGGAAGCGGAAGAGCGCCTGATGCGGT
ATTTTCTCCTTACGCATCTGTGCGGTATTTCACACCGCAATGGTGCACTCTCAGTACAATCTGCTCTGAT
GCCGCATAGTTAAGCCAGTATACACTCCGCTATCGCTACGTGACTGGGTCATGGCTGCGCCCCGACACCC
GCCAACACCCGCTGACGCGCCCTGACGGGCTTGTCTGCTCCCGGCATCCGCTTACAGACAAGCTGTGACC
GTCTCCGGGAGCTGCATGTGTCAGAGGTTTTCACCGTCATCACCGAAACGCGCGAGGCAGCTGCGGTAAA
GCTCATCAGCGTGGTCGTGAAGCGATTCACAGATGTCTGCCTGTTCATCCGCGTCCAGCTCGTTGAGTTT
CTCCAGAAGCGTTAATGTCTGGCTTCTGATAAAGCGGGCCATGTTAAGGGCGGTTTTTTCCTGTTTGGTC
ACTGATGCCTCCGTGTAAGGGGGATTTCTGTTCATGGGGTAATGATACCGATGAAACGAGAGAGGATGCT
CACGATACGGGTTACTGATGATGAACATGCCCGGTTACTGGAACGTTGTGAGGGTAAACAACTGGCGGTA
TGGATGCGGCGGGACCAGAGAAAAATCACTCAGGGTCAATGCCAGCGCTTCGTTAATACAGATGTAGGTG
TT
